>Addgene plasmid #212536 | pTwist-SARS-CoV-2 Spike-deltaC18 F456L (TTA) | addgene full sequence | sequence record 447108 | Addgene NGS Result
CCTGGTACATTTGGTTGGGCTTTATCGCCGGACTTATAGCTATCGTTATGGTCACAATTATGTTGTGCTG
TATGACTAGCTGTTGTTCCTGCTTGAAAGGATGTTGCAGTTGCGGATCTTGTTGTAAATAAAGGATCCTC
TAGAAGTTGTCTCCTCCTGCACTGACTGACTGATACAATCGATTTCTGGATCCGCAGGCCTAATCAACCT
CTGGATTACAAAATTTGTGAAAGATTGACTGGTATTCTTAACTATGTTGCTCCTTTTACGCTATGTGGAT
ACGCTGCTTTAATGCCTTTGTATCATGCTATTGCTTCCCGTATGGCTTTCATTTTCTCCTCCTTGTATAA
ATCCTGGTTGCTGTCTCTTTATGAGGAGTTGTGGCCCGTTGTCAGGCAACGTGGCGTGGTGTGCACTGTG
TTTGCTGACGCAACCCCCACTGGTTGGGGCATTGCCACCACCTGTCAGCTCCTTTCCGGGACTTTCGCTT
TCCCCCTCCCTATTGCCACGGCGGAACTCATCGCCGCCTGCCTTGCCCGCTGCTGGACAGGGGCTCGGCT
GTTGGGCACTGACAATTCCGTGGTGTTGTCGGGGAAGCTGACGTCCTTTCCATGGCTGCTCGCCTGTGTT
GCCACCTGGATTCTGCGCGGGACGTCCTTCTGCTACGTCCCTTCGGCCCTCAATCCAGCGGACCTTCCTT
CCCGCGGCCTGCTGCCGGCTCTGCGGCCTCTTCCGCGTCTTCGCCTTCGCCCTCAGACGAGTCGGATCTC
CCTTTGGGCCGCCTCCCCGCCTGTCTAGCTTGACTGACTGAGATACAGCGTACCTTCAGCTCACAGACAT
GATAAGATACATTGATGAGTTTGGACAAACCACAACTAGAATGCAGTGAAAAAAATGCTTTATTTGTGAA
ATTTGTGATGCTATTGCTTTATTTGTAACCATTATAAGCTGCAATAAACAAGTTAACAACAACAATTGCA
TTCATTTTATGTTTCAGGTTCAGGGGGAGGTGTGGGAGGTTTTTTAAAGCAAGTAAAACCTCTACAAATG
TGGTATTGGCCCATCTCTATCGGTATCGTAGCATAACCCCTTGGGGCCTCTAAACGGGTCTTGAGGGGTT
TTTTGTGCCCCTCGGGCCGGATTGCTATCTACCGGCATTGGCGCAGAAAAAAATGCCTGATGCGACGCTG
CGCGTCTTATACTCCCACATATGCCAGATTCAGCAACGGATACGGCTTCCCCAACTTGCCCACTTCCATA
CGTGTCCTCCTTACCAGAAATTTATCCTTAAGGTCGTCAGCTATCCTGCAGGCGATCTCTCGATTTCGAT
CAAGACATTCCTTTAATGGTCTTTTCTGGACACCACTAGGGGTCAGAAGTAGTTCATCAAACTTTCTTCC
CTCCCTAATCTCATTGGTTACCTTGGGCTATCGAAACTTAATTAAGCGATCTGCATCTCAATTAGTCAGC
AACCATAGTCCCGCCCCTAACTCCGCCCATCCCGCCCCTAACTCCGCCCAGTTCCGCCCATTCTCCGCCC
CATCGCTGACTAATTTTTTTTATTTATGCAGAGGCCGAGGCCGCCTCGGCCTCTGAGCTATTCCAGAAGT
AGTGAGGAGGCTTTTTTGGAGGCCTAGGCTTTTGCAAAGGAGGTAGCCAACATGATTGAACAAGATGGAT
TGCACGCAGGTTCTCCCGCCGCTTGGGTGGAGAGGCTATTCGGCTATGACTGGGCACAACAGACAATCGG
CTGCTCTGATGCCGCCGTGTTCCGGCTGTCAGCGCAGGGGCGCCCGGTTCTTTTTGTCAAGACCGACCTG
TCCGGTGCCCTGAATGAACTCCAGGACGAGGCAGCGCGGCTATCGTGGCTGGCCACGACGGGCGTTCCTT
GCGCAGCTGTGCTCGACGTTGTCACTGAAGCGGGAAGGGACTGGCTGCTATTGGGCGAAGTGCCGGGGCA
GGATCTCCTGTCATCTCACCTTGCTCCTGCCGAGAAAGTATCCATCATGGCTGATGCAATGCGGCGGCTG
CATACGCTTGATCCGGCTACCTGCCCATTCGACCACCAAGCGAAACATCGCATCGAGCGAGCACGTACTC
GGATGGAAGCCGGTCTTGTCGATCAGGATGATCTGGACGAAGAGCATCAGGGGCTCGCGCCAGCCGAACT
GTTCGCCAGGCTCAAGGCGCGGATGCCCGACGGCGAGGATCTCGTCGTGACCCACGGCGATGCCTGCTTG
CCGAATATCATGGTGGAAAATGGCCGCTTTTCTGGATTCATCGACTGTGGCCGGCTGGGTGTGGCGGACC
GCTATCAGGACATAGCGTTGGCTACCCGTGATATTGCTGAAGAGCTTGGCGGCGAATGGGCTGACCGCTT
CCTCGTGCTTTACGGTATCGCCGCTCCCGATTCGCAGCGCATCGCCTTCTATCGCCTTCTTGACGAGTTC
TTCTAGTATGTAAGCCCTGTGCCTTCTAGTTGCCAGCCATCTGTTGTTTGCCCCTCCCCCGTGCCTTCCT
TGACCCTGGAAGGTGCCACTCCCACTGTCCTTTCCTAATAAAATGAGGAAATTGCATCGCATTGTCTGAG
TAGGTGTCATTCTATTCTGGGGGGTGGGGTGGGGCAGGACAGCAAGGGGGAGGATTGGGAAGACAATAGC
AGGCATGCTGGGGATGCGGTGGGCTCTATGGTTAATTAACCAGTCAAGTCAGCTACTTGGCGAGATCGAC
TTGTCTGGGTTTCGACTACGCTCAGAATTGCGTCAGTCAAGTTCGATCTGGTCCTTGCTATTGCACCCGT
TCTCCGATTACGAGTTTCATTTAAATCATGTGAGCAAAAGGCCAGCAAAAGGCCAGGAACCGTAAAAAGG
CCGCGTTGCTGGCGTTTTTCCATAGGCTCCGCCCCCCTGACGAGCATCACAAAAATCGACGCTCAAGTCA
GAGGTGGCGAAACCCGACAGGACTATAAAGATACCAGGCGTTTCCCCCTGGAAGCTCCCTCGTGCGCTCT
CCTGTTCCGACCCTGCCGCTTACCGGATACCTGTCCGCCTTTCTCCCTTCGGGAAGCGTGGCGCTTTCTC
ATAGCTCACGCTGTAGGTATCTCAGTTCGGTGTAGGTCGTTCGCTCCAAGCTGGGCTGTGTGCACGAACC
CCCCGTTCAGCCCGACCGCTGCGCCTTATCCGGTAACTATCGTCTTGAGTCCAACCCGGTAAGACACGAC
TTATCGCCACTGGCAGCAGCCACTGGTAACAGGATTAGCAGAGCGAGGTATGTAGGCGGTGCTACAGAGT
TCTTGAAGTGGTGGCCTAACTACGGCTACACTAGAAGAACAGTATTTGGTATCTGCGCTCTGCTGAAGCC
AGTTACCTTCGGAAAAAGAGTTGGTAGCTCTTGATCCGGCAAACAAACCACCGCTGGTAGCGGTGGTTTT
TTTGTTTGCAAGCAGCAGATTACGCGCAGAAAAAAAGGATCTCAAGAAGATCCTTTGATCTTTTCTACGG
GGTCTGACGCTCAGTGGAACGAAAACTCACGTTAAGGGATTTTGGTCATGAGATTATCAAAAAGGATCTT
CACCTAGATCCTTTTAAATTAAAAATGAAGTTTTAAATCAATCTAAAGTATATATGAGTAAACTTGGTCT
GACAGTTACCAATGCTTAATCAGTGAGGCACCTATCTCAGCGATCTGTCTATTTCGTTCATCCATAGTTG
CATTTAAATTTCCGAACTCTCCAAGGCCCTCGTCGGAAAATCTTCAAACCTTTCGTCCGATCCATCTTGC
AGGCTACCTCTCGAACGAACTATCGCAAGTCTCTTGGCCGGCCTTGCGCCTTGGCTATTGCTTGGCAGCG
CCTATCGCCAGGTATTACTCCAATCCCGAATATCCGAGATCGGGATCACCCGAGAGAAGTTCAACCTACA
TCCTCAATCCCGATCTATCCGAGATCCGAGGAATATCGAAATCGGGGCGCGCCTGGTGTACCGAGAACGA
TCCTCTCAGTGCGAGTCTCGACGATCCATATCGTTGCTTGGCAGTCAGCCAGTCGGAATCCAGCTTGGGA
CCCAGGAAGTCCAATCGTCAGATATTGTACTCAAGCCTGGTCACGGCAGCGTACCGATCTGTTTAAACCT
AGATATTGATAGTCTGATCGGTCAACGTATAATCGAGTCCTAGCTTTTGCAAACATCTATCAAGAGACAG
GATCAGCAGGAGGCTTTCGCATGAGTATTCAACATTTCCGTGTCGCCCTTATTCCCTTTTTTGCGGCATT
TTGCCTTCCTGTTTTTGCTCACCCAGAAACGCTGGTGAAAGTAAAAGATGCTGAAGATCAGTTGGGTGCG
CGAGTGGGTTACATCGAACTGGATCTCAACAGCGGTAAGATCCTTGAGAGTTTTCGCCCCGAAGAACGCT
TTCCAATGATGAGCACTTTTAAAGTTCTGCTATGTGGCGCGGTATTATCCCGTATTGACGCCGGGCAAGA
GCAACTCGGTCGCCGCATACACTATTCTCAGAATGACTTGGTTGAGTATTCACCAGTCACAGAAAAGCAT
CTTACGGATGGCATGACAGTAAGAGAATTATGCAGTGCTGCCATAACCATGAGTGATAACACTGCGGCCA
ACTTACTTCTGACAACGATTGGAGGACCGAAGGAGCTAACCGCTTTTTTGCACAACATGGGGGATCATGT
AACTCGCCTTGATCGTTGGGAACCGGAGCTGAATGAAGCCATACCAAACGACGAGCGTGACACCACGATG
CCTGTAGCAATGGCAACAACCTTGCGTAAACTATTAACTGGCGAACTACTTACTCTAGCTTCCCGGCAAC
AGTTGATAGACTGGATGGAGGCGGATAAAGTTGCAGGACCACTTCTGCGCTCGGCCCTTCCGGCTGGCTG
GTTTATTGCTGATAAATCTGGAGCCGGTGAGCGTGGGTCTCGCGGTATCATTGCAGCACTGGGGCCAGAT
GGTAAGCCCTCCCGTATCGTAGTTATCTACACGACGGGGAGTCAGGCAACTATGGATGAACGAAATAGAC
AGATCGCTGAGATAGGTGCCTCACTGATTAAGCATTGGTAACCGATTCTAGGTGCATTGGCGCAGAAAAA
AATGCCTGATGCGACGCTGCGCGTCTTATACTCCCACATATGCCAGATTCAGCAACGGATACGGCTTCCC
CAACTTGCCCACTTCCATACGTGTCCTCCTTACCAGAAATTTATCCTTAAGATCCCGAATCGTTTAAACT
CGACTCTGGCTCTATCGAATCTCCGTCGTTTCGAGCTTACGCGAACAGCCGTGGCGCTCATTTGCTCGTC
GGGCATCGAATCTCGTCAGCTATCGTCAGCTTACCTTTTTGGCAGCGATCGCGGCTCCCGACATCTTGGA
CCATTAGCTCCACAGGTATCTTCTTCCCTCTAGTGGTCATAACAGCAGCTTCAGCTACCTCTCAATTCAA
AAAACCCCTCAAGACCCGTTTAGAGGCCCCAAGGGGTTATGCTATCAATCGTTGCGTTACACACACAAAA
AACCAACACACATCCATCTTCGATGGATAGCGATTTTATTATCTAACTGCTGATCGAGTGTAGCCAGATC
TAGTAATCAATTACGGGGTCATTAGTTCATAGCCCATATATGGAGTTCCGCGTTACATAACTTACGGTAA
ATGGCCCGCCTGGCTGACCGCCCAACGACCCCCGCCCATTGACGTCAATAATGACGTATGTTCCCATAGT
AACGCCAATAGGGACTTTCCATTGACGTCAATGGGTGGAGTATTTACGGTAAACTGCCCACTTGGCAGTA
CATCAAGTGTATCATATGCCAAGTACGCCCCCTATTGACGTCAATGACGGTAAATGGCCCGCCTGGCATT
ATGCCCAGTACATGACCTTATGGGACTTTCCTACTTGGCAGTACATCTACGTATTAGTCATCGCTATTAC
CATGCTGATGCGGTTTTGGCAGTACATCAATGGGCGTGGATAGCGGTTTGACTCACGGGGATTTCCAAGT
CTCCACCCCATTGACGTCAATGGGAGTTTGTTTTGGCACCAAAATCAACGGGACTTTCCAAAATGTCGTA
ACAACTCCGCCCCATTGACGCAAATGGGCGGTAGGCGTGTACGGTGGGAGGTCTATATAAGCAGAGCTGG
TTTAGTGAACCGTCAGATCGCCTGGAGACGCCATCCACGCTGTTTTGACCTCCATAGAAGACACCGGGAC
CGATCCAGCCTCCCCTCGAAGCTTACATGTGGTACCGAGCTCGGATCCTGAGAACTTCAGGGTGAGTCTA
TGGGACCCTTGATGTTTTCTTTCCCCTTCTTTTCTATGGTTAAGTTCATGTCATAGGAAGGGGAGAAGTA
ACAGGGTACACATATTGACCAAATCAGGGTAATTTTGCATTTGTAATTTTAAAAAATGCTTTCTTCTTTT
AATATACTTTTTTGTTTATCTTATTTCTAATACTTTCCCTAATCTCTTTCTTTCAGGGCAATAATGATAC
AATGTATCATGCCTCTTTGCACCATTCTAAAGAATAACAGTGATAATTTCTGGGTTAAGGCAATAGCAAT
ATTTCTGCATATAAATATTTCTGCATATAAATTGTAACTGATGTAAGAGGTTTCATATTGCTAATAGCAG
CTACAATCCAGCTACCATTCTGCTTTTATTTTATGGTTGGGATAAGGCTGGATTATTCTGAGTCCAAGCT
AGGCCCTTTTGCTAATCATGTTCATACCTCTTATCTTCCTCCCACAGCTCCTGGGCAACGTGCTGGTCTG
TGTGCTGGCCCATCACTTTGGCAAAGGCGGCCGCCATGTTTGTGTTCCTCGTTCTCCTGCCCCTCGTTTC
TTCCCAATGCGTGAACCTCACAACTAGAACGCAGCTCCCACCCGCTTACACGAACTCTTTTACTCGTGGA
GTATACTATCCCGATAAAGTCTTTAGGTCCAGTGTCCTTCATTCTACTCAAGACCTTTTCCTGCCATTCT
TCTCAAATGTCACCTGGTTCCATGCTATCCACGTTTCTGGCACCAACGGAACTAAACGATTTGATAATCC
CGTCTTGCCATTTAACGATGGCGTATACTTTGCCTCAACGGAGAAGTCCAACATTATCCGGGGATGGATA
TTTGGCACCACCCTGGACTCCAAGACACAGTCTCTCCTCATTGTGAACAACGCCACCAATGTCGTCATCA
AAGTCTGTGAATTTCAATTTTGTAACGATCCCTTTCTCGGGGTTTATTATCATAAGAATAACAAGTCTTG
GATGGAGTCAGAGTTCCGCGTTTACAGTTCCGCTAACAACTGTACTTTTGAGTACGTTTCCCAACCATTT
CTCATGGATCTTGAAGGGAAGCAAGGCAACTTCAAGAATCTCCGCGAATTTGTGTTTAAGAATATAGACG
GCTACTTCAAAATTTATAGCAAGCATACCCCGATAAATCTGGTTCGGGATCTCCCTCAAGGCTTCTCCGC
GTTGGAACCCCTCGTGGACTTGCCGATTGGCATCAACATCACCCGGTTCCAAACCCTTCTTGCCCTTCAT
CGAAGCTACCTCACGCCTGGCGACAGTAGTAGTGGTTGGACAGCGGGCGCAGCAGCCTACTATGTGGGAT
ATTTGCAACCACGCACCTTTCTTCTCAAATATAACGAAAACGGAACAATTACCGATGCCGTAGACTGTGC
CCTCGATCCCCTGTCCGAAACTAAATGCACACTCAAGTCCTTCACAGTTGAGAAAGGCATATACCAAACC
AGTAACTTCCGCGTCCAACCCACCGAATCCATTGTTCGATTCCCTAACATCACCAATTTGTGTCCTTTCG
GTGAAGTATTTAATGCCACTCGATTTGCATCAGTTTATGCCTGGAATCGCAAGCGAATATCAAATTGTGT
TGCAGATTATAGTGTCCTGTATAATAGCGCATCATTCAGCACTTTTAAGTGTTATGGGGTCAGCCCTACG
AAATTGAATGACTTGTGTTTTACCAACGTTTACGCAGATTCTTTCGTCATACGCGGCGACGAAGTCCGAC
AGATTGCACCGGGGCAAACCGGAAAGATAGCAGACTATAATTATAAGTTGCCGGATGACTTCACCGGCTG
CGTTATAGCATGGAACTCCAATAATCTCGATTCAAAAGTCGGCGGCAACTATAATTATCTTTACCGCCTG
TTACGCAAGTCAAATCTGAAGCCCTTTGAACGTGACATCTCCACCGAAATTTATCAAGCTGGCAGCACCC
CATGTAATGGAGTGGAAGGGTTTAACTGTTATTTTCCCCTTCAATCATACGGATTTCAACCAACAAATGG
GGTGGGCTATCAACCATATCGGGTGGTAGTCTTGAGCTTTGAGCTGCTCCACGCACCGGCTACAGTTTGC
GGACCGAAGAAAAGCACTAACCTGGTGAAGAATAAATGTGTGAACTTCAACTTTAATGGGCTCACCGGAA
CAGGGGTGCTGACAGAATCAAACAAGAAATTTCTCCCTTTTCAACAATTTGGTAGAGACATTGCCGATAC
CACAGATGCCGTCCGCGATCCGCAAACACTGGAAATCCTCGATATAACACCCTGTAGCTTCGGCGGGGTC
AGCGTGATAACTCCCGGAACGAACACATCCAACCAAGTGGCTGTCCTGTATCAAGATGTCAACTGTACCG
AAGTCCCTGTGGCGATACACGCCGACCAACTGACACCCACCTGGAGAGTCTACTCAACAGGTTCCAATGT
CTTTCAAACTAGAGCGGGTTGTCTCATTGGCGCTGAGCATGTCAATAATTCATACGAATGTGATATTCCT
ATTGGGGCAGGAATCTGTGCGTCTTATCAAACTCAAACGAACTCACCACGGCGCGCTCGCTCAGTAGCCA
GCCAGTCCATAATCGCCTATACCATGAGTCTCGGGGCTGAGAACTCCGTGGCTTATTCAAACAATTCCAT
CGCAATCCCAACTAACTTTACCATTAGCGTTACCACGGAAATCTTGCCCGTCAGCATGACTAAGACGAGC
GTAGACTGTACGATGTATATCTGTGGGGATTCCACCGAGTGTAGCAACCTCTTGCTTCAATACGGGTCTT
TCTGTACTCAACTCAACCGAGCATTGACCGGAATTGCGGTCGAACAAGACAAGAATACCCAAGAGGTGTT
CGCACAAGTAAAGCAAATATACAAAACGCCGCCAATCAAAGATTTTGGCGGGTTTAATTTTAGCCAAATA
CTGCCAGACCCATCTAAGCCTTCAAAACGCAGCTTTATCGAGGATCTGCTGTTCAACAAAGTTACGTTGG
CTGACGCGGGTTTCATTAAGCAGTATGGGGATTGTTTGGGAGACATTGCGGCCCGCGACCTTATCTGTGC
TCAAAAATTCAATGGGTTGACAGTTCTGCCCCCTCTGCTCACTGATGAGATGATTGCACAGTATACATCA
GCATTGTTGGCAGGAACCATTACATCCGGCTGGACTTTTGGCGCGGGTGCGGCCCTTCAAATACCTTTCG
CTATGCAAATGGCTTACAGATTCAATGGGATTGGTGTCACGCAAAATGTATTGTATGAAAATCAGAAGCT
GATCGCTAATCAATTTAACAGCGCGATTGGCAAGATCCAAGATTCACTGTCAAGCACAGCGTCCGCCCTC
GGCAAACTCCAAGATGTTGTGAATCAAAACGCCCAGGCCCTGAATACCCTCGTGAAGCAACTGAGTTCTA
ACTTCGGCGCAATCTCCAGCGTCCTCAACGACATATTGTCCAGACTTGATAAGGTGGAAGCCGAGGTGCA
AATTGATCGGCTCATCACAGGCAGGCTCCAGTCACTCCAAACTTATGTGACACAACAGTTGATCCGGGCT
GCTGAGATACGAGCAAGCGCCAACCTGGCCGCCACTAAAATGTCAGAGTGCGTGCTCGGGCAGTCCAAAC
GGGTTGACTTTTGTGGCAAGGGCTATCACTTGATGTCCTTCCCCCAATCCGCCCCACATGGAGTGGTCTT
TCTCCACGTCACTTATGTCCCTGCTCAAGAGAAGAACTTTACGACAGCTCCAGCAATCTGTCACGATGGC
AAAGCGCACTTTCCCAGGGAAGGCGTTTTCGTCAGTAATGGCACGCATTGGTTTGTGACCCAAAGGAATT
TCTATGAACCCCAAATCATAACCACTGACAATACATTTGTCTCAGGCAACTGTGATGTGGTCATTGGGAT
CGTGAACAACACGGTATATGATCCCCTGCAACCCGAGTTGGATAGCTTCAAAGAGGAATTGGATAAATAC
TTTAAGAATCATACTTCACCCGATGTTGATCTCGGGGACATATCAGGAATAAATGCAAGTGTCGTCAACA
TTCAGAAAGAGATTGATCGCCTTAATGAGGTCGCCAAGAACTTGAATGAATCTTTGATCGACTTGCAAGA
ACTGGGCAAATACGAACAATATATTAAATGGC
Features (pLannotate 1.2.2; 21 found; start..end, strand, type, name):
    202..790     +  misc_feature   WPRE: woodchuck hepatitis virus posttranscriptional regulatory element
    843..964     -  polyA_signal   SV40 poly(A) signal: SV40 polyadenylation signal
    987..1056    -  CDS            large T antigen (fragment): large T antigen from SV40 (simian virus 40)
   1079..1125    +  terminator     T7 terminator: transcription terminator for bacteriophage T7 RNA polymerase
   1155..1291    +  terminator     rrnG terminator: transcription terminator from the E. coli ribosomal RNA rrnG operon (Albrechtsen et al., 1991)
   1336..1407    +  misc_feature   3' β-globin insulator: insulator downstream of the human β-globin locus (Farrell et al., 2002)
   1452..1648    +  promoter       SV40 promoter: SV40 early promoter
   1662..2453    +  CDS            neo: KKA2_KLEPN - Also known as kan, nptII. Experimental evidence at protein level: Swiss-Prot protein existence level 1. Resistance to kanamycin, neomycin, paromomycin, ribostamycin, butirosin and gentamicin B. From Klebsiella pneumoniae.
   2467..2691    +  polyA_signal   bGH poly(A) signal: bovine growth hormone polyadenylation signal
   2887..3475    -  rep_origin     ori: high-copy-number ColE1/pMB1/pBR322/pUC origin of replication
   3647..3711    -  CDS            bla(M) (fragment): β-lactamase lacking the signal sequence; bla(M); allows cytosolic expression of β-lactamase
   4221..5081    +  CDS            AmpR: β-lactamase; bla; confers resistance to ampicillin, carbenicillin, and related antibiotics
   5094..5230    +  terminator     rrnG terminator: transcription terminator from the E. coli ribosomal RNA rrnG operon (Albrechtsen et al., 1991)
   5382..5453    +  misc_feature   5' β-globin insulator: insulator upstream of the human β-globin locus (Farrell et al., 2002)
   5458..5504    -  terminator     T7 terminator: transcription terminator for bacteriophage T7 RNA polymerase
   5522..5570    -  polyA_signal   poly(A) signal: synthetic polyadenylation signal
   5651..5954    +  enhancer       CMV enhancer: human cytomegalovirus immediate early enhancer
   6027..6044    -  promoter       CMV promoter (fragment): human cytomegalovirus (CMV) immediate early promoter
   6107..6158    +  promoter       CMVd2 promoter: truncated human cytomegalovirus (CMV) immediate early promoter that yields moderately reduced expression relative to the full-length promoter
   6292..6767    +  intron         β-globin intron: internally truncated intron from human β-globin
   6826..128     +  CDS            S (across the origin): SPIKE_SARS2 - Experimental evidence at protein level: Swiss-Prot protein existence level 1. [Spike glycoprotein]: May down-regulate host tetherin (BST2) by lysosomal degradation, thereby counteracting its antiviral activity. From Severe acute respiratory syndrome coronavirus 2 (2019-nCoV) (SARS-CoV-2).
