>Addgene plasmid #212536 | pTwist-SARS-CoV-2 Spike-deltaC18 F456L (TTA) Sequencing Result | analyzer sequence | sequence record 433293
GGGGCAGGATCTCCTGTCATCTCACCTTGCTCCTGCCGAGAAAGTATCCATCATGGCTGATGCAATGCGG
CGGCTGCATACGCTTGATCCGGCTACCTGCCCATTCGACCACCAAGCGAAACATCGCATCGAGCGAGCAC
GTACTCGGATGGAAGCCGGTCTTGTCGATCAGGATGATCTGGACGAAGAGCATCAGGGGCTCGCGCCAGC
CGAACTGTTCGCCAGGCTCAAGGCGCGGATGCCCGACGGCGAGGATCTCGTCGTGACCCACGGCGATGCC
TGCTTGCCGAATATCATGGTGGAAAATGGCCGCTTTTCTGGATTCATCGACTGTGGCCGGCTGGGTGTGG
CGGACCGCTATCAGGACATAGCGTTGGCTACCCGTGATATTGCTGAAGAGCTTGGCGGCGAATGGGCTGA
CCGCTTCCTCGTGCTTTACGGTATCGCCGCTCCCGATTCGCAGCGCATCGCCTTCTATCGCCTTCTTGAC
GAGTTCTTCTAGTATGTAAGCCCTGTGCCTTCTAGTTGCCAGCCATCTGTTGTTTGCCCCTCCCCCGTGC
CTTCCTTGACCCTGGAAGGTGCCACTCCCACTGTCCTTTCCTAATAAAATGAGGAAATTGCATCGCATTG
TCTGAGTAGGTGTCATTCTATTCTGGGGGGTGGGGTGGGGCAGGACAGCAAGGGGGAGGATTGGGAAGAC
AATAGCAGGCATGCTGGGGATGCGGTGGGCTCTATGGTTAATTAACCAGTCAAGTCAGCTACTTGGCGAG
ATCGACTTGTCTGGGTTTCGACTACGCTCAGAATTGCGTCAGTCAAGTTCGATCTGGTCCTTGCTATTGC
ACCCGTTCTCCGATTACGAGTTTCATTTAAATCATGTGAGCAAAAGGCCAGCAAAAGGCCAGGAACCGTA
AAAAGGCCGCGTTGCTGGCGTTTTTCCATAGGCTCCGCCCCCCTGACGAGCATCACAAAAATCGACGCTC
AAGTCAGAGGTGGCGAAACCCGACAGGACTATAAAGATACCAGGCGTTTCCCCCTGGAAGCTCCCTCGTG
CGCTCTCCTGTTCCGACCCTGCCGCTTACCGGATACCTGTCCGCCTTTCTCCCTTCGGGAAGCGTGGCGC
TTTCTCATAGCTCACGCTGTAGGTATCTCAGTTCGGTGTAGGTCGTTCGCTCCAAGCTGGGCTGTGTGCA
CGAACCCCCCGTTCAGCCCGACCGCTGCGCCTTATCCGGTAACTATCGTCTTGAGTCCAACCCGGTAAGA
CACGACTTATCGCCACTGGCAGCAGCCACTGGTAACAGGATTAGCAGAGCGAGGTATGTAGGCGGTGCTA
CAGAGTTCTTGAAGTGGTGGCCTAACTACGGCTACACTAGAAGAACAGTATTTGGTATCTGCGCTCTGCT
GAAGCCAGTTACCTTCGGAAAAAGAGTTGGTAGCTCTTGATCCGGCAAACAAACCACCGCTGGTAGCGGT
GGTTTTTTTGTTTGCAAGCAGCAGATTACGCGCAGAAAAAAAGGATCTCAAGAAGATCCTTTGATCTTTT
CTACGGGGTCTGACGCTCAGTGGAACGAAAACTCACGTTAAGGGATTTTGGTCATGAGATTATCAAAAAG
GATCTTCACCTAGATCCTTTTAAATTAAAAATGAAGTTTTAAATCAATCTAAAGTATATATGAGTAAACT
TGGTCTGACAGTTACCAATGCTTAATCAGTGAGGCACCTATCTCAGCGATCTGTCTATTTCGTTCATCCA
TAGTTGC
Features (pLannotate 1.2.2; 4 found; start..end, strand, type, name):
    513..737     +  polyA_signal   bGH poly(A) signal: bovine growth hormone polyadenylation signal
    933..1521    -  rep_origin     ori: high-copy-number ColE1/pMB1/pBR322/pUC origin of replication
   1693..1757    -  CDS            bla(M) (fragment): β-lactamase lacking the signal sequence; bla(M); allows cytosolic expression of β-lactamase
   1757..500     +  CDS            NeoR/KanR (fragment) (across the origin): aminoglycoside phosphotransferase from Tn5; aph(3')-II (or nptII); confers resistance to neomycin, kanamycin, and G418 (Geneticin®)
