[The description below was written by a language model from this plasmid's Addgene catalogue record and pLannotate feature annotations shown in this document.]
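Description:
pTwist-SARS-CoV-2 Spike-deltaC18 F456L (TTA) is a mammalian expression plasmid of about 10.5 kb, built on the Twist pTwist-CMV-BetaGlobin-WPRE-Neo backbone, that encodes the SARS-CoV-2 spike glycoprotein carrying the F456L substitution. The name indicates that the leucine is specified by a TTA codon and that the spike lacks its C-terminal 18 residues (deltaC18), a cytoplasmic-tail truncation commonly used to improve spike incorporation into pseudotyped particles. The plasmid replicates in E. coli from a high-copy ColE1/pUC-type origin and is selected with ampicillin through the AmpR β-lactamase gene. A separate SV40 early promoter–neo–bGH poly(A) cassette provides G418/neomycin selection in mammalian cells.

The catalogue lists the promoter as CAG, whereas the backbone name and the feature table point to a CMV-based unit: a CMV immediate-early enhancer and CMV promoter elements followed by a truncated human β-globin intron directly upstream of the spike open reading frame. The record does not resolve this discrepancy. Downstream of the coding sequence sit a WPRE, which enhances transcript stability and expression, and an annotated SV40 polyadenylation signal. Short β-globin insulator elements and bacterial/T7 terminators flank the expression region, helping to isolate it from neighbouring transcription. A second, 1.8 kb partial sequencing record covers only the neo–bGH poly(A)–origin portion of the backbone and is consistent with the full sequence.

The stated purpose is spike expression for pseudovirus production. The associated study concerns SARS-CoV-2 escape from vaccine-induced humoral immunity, which suggests the resulting pseudoviruses serve to measure how F456L affects antibody neutralisation.
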