Addgene plasmid #212536: pTwist-SARS-CoV-2 Spike-deltaC18 F456L (TTA)
Purpose: Encodes SARS-CoV-2 spike F456L for pseudovirus production
Depositing lab: Alejandro Balazs. Depositing organization: Massachusetts General Hospital. Publication: Ongoing evolution of SARS-CoV-2 drives escape from mRNA vaccine-induced humoral immunity. Roederer AL, Cao Y, Denis KS, Sheehan ML, Li CJ, Lam EC, Gregory DJ, Poznansky MC, Iafrate AJ, Canaday DH, Gravenstein S, Garcia-Beltran WF, Balazs AB. medRxiv [Preprint]. 2024 Mar 7:2024.03.05.24303815. doi: 10.1101/2024.03.05.24303815. PubMed 38496628.
Backbone
  Vector backbone: pTwist-CMV-BetaGlobin-WPRE-Neo
  Backbone manufacturer: Twist
  Vector type: Mammalian Expression
Growth in bacteria
  Bacterial resistance: Ampicillin, 100 μg/mL
  Growth temperature: 37°C
  Growth strain: NEB Stable
  Copy number: High Copy
Gene/Insert
  Gene/Insert name: SARS-CoV-2 Spike F456L
  Species: Severe acute respiratory syndrome coronavirus 2
  Mutation: F456L
  Entrez Gene: S (a.k.a. GU280_gp02, spike glycoprotein)
  Promoter: CAG
  Cloning method: Ligation Independent Cloning
Terms and licenses: Academic/Nonprofit Terms; Industry Terms: Not Available to Industry
Depositor comments: Please visit https://www.medrxiv.org/content/10.1101/2024.03.05.24303815v1 for medRxiv preprint.
How to cite: pTwist-SARS-CoV-2 Spike-deltaC18 F456L (TTA) was a gift from Alejandro Balazs (Addgene plasmid # 212536 ; http://n2t.net/addgene:212536 ; RRID:Addgene_212536)
